Addgene plasmid #64100: MSCV-mir-17-92
Purpose: expresses mir-17-92
Depositing lab: Lin He. Depositing organization: University of California, Berkeley. Publication: A component of the mir-17-92 polycistronic oncomir promotes oncogene-dependent apoptosis. Olive V, Sabio E, Bennett MJ, De Jong CS, Biton A, McGann JC, Greaney SK, Sodir NM, Zhou AY, Balakrishnan A, Foth M, Luftig MA, Goga A, Speed TP, Xuan Z, Evan GI, Wan Y, Minella AC, He L. Elife. 2013 Oct 15;2:e00822. doi: 10.7554/eLife.00822. PubMed 24137534.
Backbone
  Vector backbone: MSCV
  Backbone size w/o insert (bp): 7795
  Total vector size (bp): 7873
  Vector type: Mammalian Expression
  Selectable markers: Puromycin
Growth in bacteria
  Bacterial resistance: Ampicillin, 100 μg/mL
  Growth temperature: 37°C
  Growth strain: Top10
  Copy number: Unknown
Gene/Insert
  Gene/Insert name: miR-17-92
  Species: H. sapiens (human)
  Insert size (bp): 950
  Entrez Gene: MIR17HG (a.k.a. C13orf25, FGLDS2, LINC00048, MIHG1, MIRH1, MIRHG1, NCRNA00048, miR-17-92)
  Promoter: MSCV
  Cloning method: Restriction Enzyme; 5′ cloning site Xho1 (not destroyed); 3′ cloning site EcoR1 (not destroyed)
  Sequencing primers: 5′ pLXSN-5
Terms and licenses: Academic/Nonprofit Terms; Industry Terms: Not Available to Industry
How to cite: MSCV-mir-17-92 was a gift from Lin He (Addgene plasmid # 64100 ; http://n2t.net/addgene:64100 ; RRID:Addgene_64100)
