[The description below was written by a language model from this plasmid's Addgene catalogue record and pLannotate feature annotations shown in this document.]
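Description:
MSCV-mir-17-92 is a murine stem cell virus (MSCV)-based gammaretroviral vector, catalogued as a mammalian expression plasmid, that carries the human miR-17-92 polycistronic microRNA cluster (from the MIR17HG locus). In bacteria it is maintained through a high-copy ColE1/pUC-type origin and selected with ampicillin via the β-lactamase gene. Short lac, rop, bom, TcR and env fragments in the backbone appear to be non-functional remnants of earlier cloning steps.

The proviral region is bounded by 5′ and 3′ MESV long terminal repeats. It includes the Ψ packaging signal and a truncated gag segment lacking its start codon, which together allow the transcript to be packaged into retroviral particles when gag, pol and env are provided in trans by a packaging system. The roughly 950 bp cluster fragment was cloned between XhoI and EcoRI sites downstream of these elements, so it is transcribed from the 5′ LTR promoter. Six hairpin precursors are annotated in it, assigned to the mir-17, mir-19 and mir-92 families, which fits the known six-member organisation of the cluster. Downstream, a mouse PGK promoter drives a puromycin resistance gene followed by an EMCV IRES and EGFP, so transduced cells can be drug-selected and also tracked or sorted by fluorescence.

The stated purpose is expression of mir-17-92, and the associated publication concerns the cluster's role as a polycistronic oncomir in oncogene-dependent apoptosis. The deposited full sequence is 8,601 nt, which is larger than the catalogue's total size of 7,873 bp. The catalogue also does not mention the IRES-EGFP reporter, so its size figures should be treated as approximate.
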