Features (pLannotate 1.2.2; 27 found; start..end, strand, type, name):
    579..920     +  misc_feature   MESV Ψ: packaging signal of murine embryonic stem cell virus
    987..1403    +  CDS            gag (truncated): truncated Moloney murine leukemia virus (MMLV) gag gene lacking the start codon
   1507..1584    +  ncRNA          mir-17: Accession: RF00051 - mir-17 microRNA precursor family
   1645..1726    +  ncRNA          mir-17: Accession: RF00051 - mir-17 microRNA precursor family
   1796..1867    +  ncRNA          mir-19 (fragment): Accession: RF00245 - mir-19 microRNA precursor family
   1961..2037    +  ncRNA          mir-17: Accession: RF00051 - mir-17 microRNA precursor family
   2099..2173    +  ncRNA          mir-19: Accession: RF00245 - mir-19 microRNA precursor family
   2213..2290    +  ncRNA          mir-92: Accession: RF00464 - mir-92 microRNA precursor family
   2382..2881    +  promoter       PGK promoter: mouse phosphoglycerate kinase 1 promoter
   2902..3501    +  CDS            PuroR: puromycin N-acetyltransferase; pac from Streptomyces alboniger; confers resistance to puromycin
   3666..4128    +  misc_feature   IRES: internal ribosome entry site (IRES) of the encephalomyocarditis virus (EMCV)
   4142..4861    +  CDS            EGFP: the original enhanced GFP (Yang et al., 1996) mammalian codon-optimized
   4878..4904    +  misc_feature   MCS (fragment): pBluescript multiple cloning site
   4963..5477    +  LTR            3' LTR: 3' long terminal repeat from murine embryonic stem cell virus
   5670..5686    -  protein_bind   lac operator: The lac repressor binds to the lac operator to inhibit transcription in E. coli. This inhibition can be relieved by adding lactose or isopropyl-β-D-thiogalactopyranoside (IPTG). lac repressor encoded by lacI
   5694..5724    -  promoter       lac promoter: promoter for the E. coli lac operon
   5739..5760    -  protein_bind   CAP binding site: CAP binding activates transcription in the presence of cAMP. E. coli catabolite activator protein
   5773..5865    -  CDS            lacI (fragment): lac repressor; lacI; The lac repressor binds to the lac operator to inhibit transcription in E. coli. This inhibition can be relieved by adding lactose or isopropyl-β-D-thiogalactopyranoside (IPTG).
   6048..6636    -  rep_origin     ori: high-copy-number ColE1/pMB1/pBR322/pUC origin of replication
   6807..7667    -  CDS            AmpR: β-lactamase; bla; confers resistance to ampicillin, carbenicillin, and related antibiotics
   7668..7772    -  promoter       AmpR promoter: bla
   7867..7902    +  CDS            rop (fragment): Rop protein, which maintains plasmids at low copy number; rop
   8004..8103    +  misc_feature   bom (fragment): basis of mobility region from pBR322
   8109..8258    -  CDS            lacZα (fragment): LacZα fragment of β-galactosidase; lacZ fragment
   8258..8459    -  CDS            TcR (fragment): tetracycline efflux protein; tet; confers resistance to tetracycline
   8460..8558    +  CDS            env (fragment): murine leukemia virus gPr80 envelope polyprotein precursor; env; proteolytically cleaved into gp70SU and p15TM subunits
   8600..515     +  LTR            5' LTR (across the origin): 5' long terminal repeat from murine embryonic stem cell virus
>Addgene plasmid #64100 | MSCV-mir-17-92 | depositor full sequence | sequence record 107241 | MSCV-mir-17-92 sequence 8601 bps
TGAAAGACCCCACCTGTAGGTTTGGCAAGCTAGCTTAAGTAACGCCATTTTGCAAGGCATGGAAAATACA
TAACTGAGAATAGAGAAGTTCAGATCAAGGTTAGGAACAGAGAGACAGCAGAATATGGGCCAAACAGGAT
ATCTGTGGTAAGCAGTTCCTGCCCCGGCTCAGGGCCAAGAACAGATGGTCCCCAGATGCGGTCCCGCCCT
CAGCAGTTTCTAGAGAACCATCAGATGTTTCCAGGGTGCCCCAAGGACCTGAAATGACCCTGTGCCTTAT
TTGAACTAACCAATCAGTTCGCTTCTCGCTTCTGTTCGCGCGCTTCTGCTCCCCGAGCTCAATAAAAGAG
CCCACAACCCCTCACTCGGCGCGCCAGTCCTCCGATAGACTGCGTCGCCCGGGTACCCGTATTCCCAATA
AAGCCTCTTGCTGTTTGCATCCGAATCGTGGACTCGCTGATCCTTGGGAGGGTCTCCTCAGATTGATTGA
CTGCCCACCTCGGGGGTCTTTCATTTGGAGGTTCCACCGAGATTTGGAGACCCCTGCCCAGGGACCACCG
ACCCCCCCGCCGGGAGGTAAGCTGGCCAGCGGTCGTTTCGTGTCTGTCTCTGTCTTTGTGCGTGTTTGTG
CCGGCATCTAATGTTTGCGCCTGCGTCTGTACTAGTTAGCTAACTAGCTCTGTATCTGGCGGACCCGTGG
TGGAACTGACGAGTTCTGAACACCCGGCCGCAACCCTGGGAGACGTCCCAGGGACTTTGGGGGCCGTTTT
TGTGGCCCGACCTGAGGAAGGGAGTCGATGTGGAATCCGACCCCGTCAGGATATGTGGTTCTGGTAGGAG
ACGAGAACCTAAAACAGTTCCCGCCTCCGTCTGAATTTTTGCTTTCGGTTTGGAACCGAAGCCGCGCGTC
TTGTCTGCTGCAGCGCTGCAGCATCGTTCTGTGTTGTCTCTGTCTGACTGTGTTTCTGTATTTGTCTGAA
AATTAGGGCCAGACTGTTACCACTCCCTTAAGTTTGACCTTAGGTCACTGGAAAGATGTCGAGCGGATCG
CTCACAACCAGTCGGTAGATGTCAAGAAGAGACGTTGGGTTACCTTCTGCTCTGCAGAATGGCCAACCTT
TAACGTCGGATGGCCGCGAGACGGCACCTTTAACCGAGACCTCATCACCCAGGTTAAGATCAAGGTCTTT
TCACCTGGCCCGCATGGACACCCAGACCAGGTCCCCTACATCGTGACCTGGGAAGCCTTGGCTTTTGACC
CCCCTCCCTGGGTCAAGCCCTTTGTACACCCTAAGCCTCCGCCTCCTCTTCCTCCATCCGCCCCGTCTCT
CCCCCTTGAACCTCCTCGTTCGACCCCGCCTCGATCCTCCCTTTATCCAGCCCTCACTCCTTCTCTAGGC
GCCGGAATTAGATCTCTCGAGTTGAGGTGTTAATTCTAATTATCTATTTCAAATTTAGCAGGAAAAAAGA
GAACATCACCTTGTAAAACTGAAGATTGTGACCAGTCAGAATAATGTCAAAGTGCTTACAGTGCAGGTAG
TGATATGTGCATCTACTGCAGTGAAGGCACTTGTAGCATTATGGTGACAGCTGCCTCGGGAAGCCAAGTT
GGGCTTTAAAGTGCAGGGCCTGCTGATGTTGAGTGCTTTTTGTTCTAAGGTGCATCTAGTGCAGATAGTG
AAGTAGATTAGCATCTACTGCCCTAAGTGCTCCTTCTGGCATAAGAAGTTATGTATTCATCCAATAATTC
AAGCCAAGCAAGTATATAGGTGTTTTAATAGTTTTTGTTTGCAGTCCTCTGTTAGTTTTGCATAGTTGCA
CTACAAGAAGAATGTAGTTGTGCAAATCTATGCAAAACTGATGGTGGCCTGCTATTTCCTTCAAATGAAT
GATTTTTACTAATTTTGTGTACTTTTATTGTGTCGATGTAGAATCTGCCTGGTCTATCTGATGTGACAGC
TTCTGTAGCACTAAAGTGCTTATAGTGCAGGTAGTGTTTAGTTATCTACTGCATTATGAGCACTTAAAGT
ACTGCTAGCTGTAGAACTCCAGCTTCGGCCTGTCGCCCAATCAAACTGTCCTGTTACTGAACACTGTTCT
ATGGTTAGTTTTGCAGGTTTGCATCCAGCTGTGTGATATTCTGCTGTGCAAATCCATGCAAAACTGACTG
TGGTAGTGAAAAGTCTGTAGAAAAGTAAGGGAAACTCAAACCCCTTTCTACACAGGTTGGGATCGGTTGC
AATGCTGTGTTTCTGTATGGTATTGCACTTGTCCCGGCCTGTTGAGTTTGGTGGGGATTGTGACCAGAAG
ATTTTGAAAATTAAATATTACTGAAGATTTCGACTTCCACTGTTAAATGTACAAGATACATGAATTCTAC
CGGGTAGGGGAGGCGCTTTTCCCAAGGCAGTCTGGAGCATGCGCTTTAGCAGCCCCGCTGGGCACTTGGC
GCTACACAAGTGGCCTCTGGCCTCGCACACATTCCACATCCACCGGTAGGCGCCAACCGGCTCCGTTCTT
TGGTGGCCCCTTCGCGCCACCTTCTACTCCTCCCCTAGTCAGGAAGTTCCCCCCCGCCCCGCAGCTCGCG
TCGTGCAGGACGTGACAAATGGAAGTAGCACGTCTCACTAGTCTCGTGCAGATGGACAGCACCGCTGAGC
AATGGAAGCGGGTAGGCCTTTGGGGCAGCGGCCAATAGCAGCTTTGCTCCTTCGCTTTCTGGGCTCAGAG
GCTGGGAAGGGGTGGGTCCGGGGGCGGGCTCAGGGGCGGGCTCAGGGGCGGGGCGGGCGCCCGAAGGTCC
TCCGGAGGCCCGGCATTCTGCACGCTTCAAAAGCGCACGTCTGCCGCGCTGTTCTCCTCTTCCTCATCTC
CGGGCCTTTCGACCTGCAGCCCAAGCTTACCATGACCGAGTACAAGCCCACGGTGCGCCTCGCCACCCGC
GACGACGTCCCCAGGGCCGTACGCACCCTCGCCGCCGCGTTCGCCGACTACCCCGCCACGCGCCACACCG
TCGATCCGGACCGCCACATCGAGCGGGTCACCGAGCTGCAAGAACTCTTCCTCACGCGCGTCGGGCTCGA
CATCGGCAAGGTGTGGGTCGCGGACGACGGCGCCGCGGTGGCGGTCTGGACCACGCCGGAGAGCGTCGAA
GCGGGGGCGGTGTTCGCCGAGATCGGCCCGCGCATGGCCGAGTTGAGCGGTTCCCGGCTGGCCGCGCAGC
AACAGATGGAAGGCCTCCTGGCGCCGCACCGGCCCAAGGAGCCCGCGTGGTTCCTGGCCACCGTCGGCGT
CTCGCCCGACCACCAGGGCAAGGGTCTGGGCAGCGCCGTCGTGCTCCCCGGAGTGGAGGCGGCCGAGCGC
GCCGGGGTGCCCGCCTTCCTGGAGACCTCCGCGCCCCGCAACCTCCCCTTCTACGAGCGGCTCGGCTTCA
CCGTCACCGCCGACGTCGAGGTGCCCGAAGGACCGCGCACCTGGTGCATGACCCGCAAGCCCGGTGCCTG
ACGCCCGCCCCACGACCCGCAGCGCCCGACCGAAAGGAGCGCACGACCCCATCATCCAATTCCGCCCCCC
CCCCCTAACGTTACTGGCCGAAGCCGCTTGGAATAAGGCCGGTGTGCGTTTGTCTATATGTTATTTTCCA
CCATATTGCCGTCTTTTGGCAATGTGAGGGCCCGGAAACCTGGCCCTGTCTTCTTGACGAGCATTCCTAG
GGGTCTTTCCCCTCTCGCCAAAGGAATGCAAGGTCTGTTGAATGTCGTGAAGGAAGCAGTTCCTCTGGAA
GCTTCTTGAAGACAAACAACGTCTGTAGCGACCCTTTGCAGGCAGCGGAACCCCCCACCTGGCGACAGGT
GCCTCTGCGGCCAAAAGCCACGTGTATAAGATACACCTGCAAAGGCGGCACAACCCCAGTGCCACGTTGT
GAGTTGGATAGTTGTGGAAAGAGTCAAATGGCTCTCCTCAAGCGTATTCAACAAGGGGCTGAAGGATGCC
CAGAAGGTACCCCATTGTATGGGATCTGATCTGGGGCCTCGGTGCACATGCTTTACATGTGTTTAGTCGA
GGTTAAAAAAACGTCTAGGCCCCCCGAACCACGGGGACGTGGTTTTCCTTTGAAAAACACGATGATAATA
TGGCCACAACCATGGTGAGCAAGGGCGAGGAGCTGTTCACCGGGGTGGTGCCCATCCTGGTCGAGCTGGA
CGGCGACGTAAACGGCCACAAGTTCAGCGTGTCTGGCGAGGGCGAGGGCGATGCCACCTACGGCAAGCTG
ACCCTGAAGTTCATCTGCACCACCGGCAAGCTGCCCGTGCCCTGGCCCACCCTCGTGACCACCCTGACCT
ACGGCGTGCAGTGCTTCAGCCGCTACCCCGACCACATGAAGCAGCACGACTTCTTCAAGTCCGCCATGCC
CGAAGGCTACGTCCAGGAGCGCACCATCTTCTTCAAGGACGACGGCAACTACAAGACCCGCGCCGAGGTG
AAGTTCGAGGGCGACACCCTGGTGAACCGCATCGAGCTGAAGGGCATCGACTTCAAGGAGGACGGCAACA
TCCTGGGGCACAAGCTGGAGTACAACTACAACAGCCACAACGTCTATATCATGGCCGACAAGCAGAAGAA
CGGCATCAAGGCGAACTTCAAGATCCGCCACAACATCGAGGACGGCAGCGTGCAGCTCGCCGACCACTAC
CAGCAGAACACCCCCATCGGCGACGGCCCCGTGCTGCTGCCCGACAACCACTACCTGAGCACCCAGTCCG
CCCTGAGCAAAGACCCCAACGAGAAGCGCGATCACATGGTCCTGCTGGAGTTCGTGACCGCCGCCGGGAT
CACTCTCGGCATGGACGAGCTGTACAAGTAATGAATTAATTAAGAATTATCAAGCTTATCGATACCGTCG
ACCTGCAGCCAAGCTTATCGATAAAATAAAAGATTTTATTTAGTCTCCAGAAAAAGGGGGGAATGAAAGA
CCCCACCTGTAGGTTTGGCAAGCTAGCTTAAGTAACGCCATTTTGCAAGGCATGGAAAATACATAACTGA
GAATAGAGAAGTTCAGATCAAGGTTAGGAACAGAGAGACAGCAGAATATGGGCCAAACAGGATATCTGTG
GTAAGCAGTTCCTGCCCCGGCTCAGGGCCAAGAACAGATGGTCCCCAGATGCGGTCCCGCCCTCAGCAGT
TTCTAGAGAACCATCAGATGTTTCCAGGGTGCCCCAAGGACCTGAAATGACCCTGTGCCTTATTTGAACT
AACCAATCAGTTCGCTTCTCGCTTCTGTTCGCGCGCTTCTGCTCCCCGAGCTCAATAAAAGAGCCCACAA
CCCCTCACTCGGCGCGCCAGTCCTCCGATAGACTGCGTCGCCCGGGTACCCGTGTATCCAATAAACCCTC
TTGCAGTTGCATCCGACTTGTGGTCTCGCTGTTCCTTGGGAGGGTCTCCTCTGAGTGATTGACTACCCGT
CAGCGGGGGTCTTTCATGGGTAACAGTTTCTTGAAGTTGGAGAACAACATTCTGAGGGTAGGAGTCGAAT
ATTAAGTAATCCTGACTCAATTAGCCACTGTTTTGAATCCACATACTCCAATACTCCTGAAATAGTTCAT
TATGGACAGCGCAGAAGAGCTGGGGAGAATTAATTCGTAATCATGGTCATAGCTGTTTCCTGTGTGAAAT
TGTTATCCGCTCACAATTCCACACAACATACGAGCCGGAAGCATAAAGTGTAAAGCCTGGGGTGCCTAAT
GAGTGAGCTAACTCACATTAATTGCGTTGCGCTCACTGCCCGCTTTCCAGTCGGGAAACCTGTCGTGCCA
GCTGCATTAATGAATCGGCCAACGCGCGGGGAGAGGCGGTTTGCGTATTGGGCGCTCTTCCGCTTCCTCG
CTCACTGACTCGCTGCGCTCGGTCGTTCGGCTGCGGCGAGCGGTATCAGCTCACTCAAAGGCGGTAATAC
GGTTATCCACAGAATCAGGGGATAACGCAGGAAAGAACATGTGAGCAAAAGGCCAGCAAAAGGCCAGGAA
CCGTAAAAAGGCCGCGTTGCTGGCGTTTTTCCATAGGCTCCGCCCCCCTGACGAGCATCACAAAAATCGA
CGCTCAAGTCAGAGGTGGCGAAACCCGACAGGACTATAAAGATACCAGGCGTTTCCCCCTGGAAGCTCCC
TCGTGCGCTCTCCTGTTCCGACCCTGCCGCTTACCGGATACCTGTCCGCCTTTCTCCCTTCGGGAAGCGT
GGCGCTTTCTCATAGCTCACGCTGTAGGTATCTCAGTTCGGTGTAGGTCGTTCGCTCCAAGCTGGGCTGT
GTGCACGAACCCCCCGTTCAGCCCGACCGCTGCGCCTTATCCGGTAACTATCGTCTTGAGTCCAACCCGG
TAAGACACGACTTATCGCCACTGGCAGCAGCCACTGGTAACAGGATTAGCAGAGCGAGGTATGTAGGCGG
TGCTACAGAGTTCTTGAAGTGGTGGCCTAACTACGGCTACACTAGAAGGACAGTATTTGGTATCTGCGCT
CTGCTGAAGCCAGTTACCTTCGGAAAAAGAGTTGGTAGCTCTTGATCCGGCAAACAAACCACCGCTGGTA
GCGGTGGTTTTTTTGTTTGCAAGCAGCAGATTACGCGCAGAAAAAAAGGATCTCAAGAAGATCCTTTGAT
CTTTTCTACGGGGTCTGACGCTCAGTGGAACGAAAACTCACGTTAAGGGATTTTGGTCATGAGATTATCA
AAAAGGATCTTCACCTAGATCCTTTTAAATTAAAAATGAAGTTTTAAATCAATCTAAAGTATATATGAGT
AAACTTGGTCTGACAGTTACCAATGCTTAATCAGTGAGGCACCTATCTCAGCGATCTGTCTATTTCGTTC
ATCCATAGTTGCCTGACTCCCCGTCGTGTAGATAACTACGATACGGGAGGGCTTACCATCTGGCCCCAGT
GCTGCAATGATACCGCGAGACCCACGCTCACCGGCTCCAGATTTATCAGCAATAAACCAGCCAGCCGGAA
GGGCCGAGCGCAGAAGTGGTCCTGCAACTTTATCCGCCTCCATCCAGTCTATTAATTGTTGCCGGGAAGC
TAGAGTAAGTAGTTCGCCAGTTAATAGTTTGCGCAACGTTGTTGCCATTGCTACAGGCATCGTGGTGTCA
CGCTCGTCGTTTGGTATGGCTTCATTCAGCTCCGGTTCCCAACGATCAAGGCGAGTTACATGATCCCCCA
TGTTGTGCAAAAAAGCGGTTAGCTCCTTCGGTCCTCCGATCGTTGTCAGAAGTAAGTTGGCCGCAGTGTT
ATCACTCATGGTTATGGCAGCACTGCATAATTCTCTTACTGTCATGCCATCCGTAAGATGCTTTTCTGTG
ACTGGTGAGTACTCAACCAAGTCATTCTGAGAATAGTGTATGCGGCGACCGAGTTGCTCTTGCCCGGCGT
CAATACGGGATAATACCGCGCCACATAGCAGAACTTTAAAAGTGCTCATCATTGGAAAACGTTCTTCGGG
GCGAAAACTCTCAAGGATCTTACCGCTGTTGAGATCCAGTTCGATGTAACCCACTCGTGCACCCAACTGA
TCTTCAGCATCTTTTACTTTCACCAGCGTTTCTGGGTGAGCAAAAACAGGAAGGCAAAATGCCGCAAAAA
AGGGAATAAGGGCGACACGGAAATGTTGAATACTCATACTCTTCCTTTTTCAATATTATTGAAGCATTTA
TCAGGGTTATTGTCTCATGAGCGGATACATATTTGAATGTATTTAGAAAAATAAACAAATAGGGGTTCCG
CGCACATTTCCCCGAAAAGTGCCACCTGACGTCTAAGAAACCATTATTATCATGACATTAACCTATAAAA
ATAGGCGTATCACGAGGCCCTTTCGTCTCGCGCGTTTCGGTGATGACGGTGAAAACCTCTGACACATGCA
GCTCCCGGAGACGGTCACAGCTTGTCTGTAAGCGGATGCCGGGAGCAGACAAGCCCGTCAGGGCGCGTCA
GCGGGTGTTGGCGGGTGTCGGGGCTGGCTTAACTATGCGGCATCAGAGCAGATTGTACTGAGAGTGCACC
ATATGCGGTGTGAAATACCGCACAGATGCGTAAGGAGAAAATACCGCATCAGGCGCCATTCGCCATTCAG
GCTGCGCAACTGTTGGGAAGGGCGATCGGTGCGGGCCTCTTCGCTATTACGCCAGCTGGCGAAAGGGGGA
TGTGCTGCAAGGCGATTAAGTTGGGTAACGCCAGGGTTTTCCCAGTCACGACGTTGTAAAACGACGGCGC
AAGGAATGGTGCATGCAAGGAGATGGCGCCCAACAGTCCCCCGGCCACGGGGCCTGCCACCATACCCACG
CCGAAACAAGCGCTCATGAGCCCGAAGTGGCGAGCCCGATCTTCCCCATCGGTGATGTCGGCGATATAGG
CGCCAGCAACCGCACCTGTGGCGCCGGTGATGCCGGCCACGATGCGTCCGGCGTAGAGGCGATTAGTCCA
ATTTGTTAAAGACAGGATATCAGTGGTCCAGGCTCTAGTTTTGACTCAACAATATCACCAGCTGAAGCCT
ATAGAGTACGAGCCATAGATAAAATAAAAGATTTTATTTAGTCTCCAGAAAAAGGGGGGAA
