>Addgene plasmid #64100 | MSCV-mir-17-92 | addgene partial sequence | sequence record 115902 | IRES-F 5'-TGGCTCTCCTCAAGCGTATT-3'
ATTGTATGGGATCTGATCTGGGGCCTCGGTGCACATGCTTTACATGTGTTTAGTCGAGGTTAAAAAAACG
TCTAGGCCCCCCGAACCACGGGGACGTGGTTTTCCTTTGAAAAACACGATGATAATATGGCCACAACCAT
GGTGAGCAAGGGCGAGGAGCTGTTCACCGGGGTGGTGCCCATCCTGGTCGAGCTGGACGGCGACGTAAAC
GGCCACAAGTTCAGCGTGTCTGGCGAGGGCGAGGGCGATGCCACCTACGGCAAGCTGACCCTGAAGTTCA
TCTGCACCACCGGCAAGCTGCCCGTGCCCTGGCCCACCCTCGTGACCACCCTGACCTACGGCGTGCAGTG
CTTCAGCCGCTACCCCGACCACATGAAGCAGCACGACTTCTTCAAGTCCGCCATGCCCGAAGGCTACGTC
CAGGAGCGCACCATCTTCTTCAAGGACGACGGCAACTACAAGACCCGCGCCGAGGTGAAGTTCGAGGGCG
ACACCCTGGTGAACCGCATCGAGCTGAAGGGCATCGACTTCAAGGAGGACGGCAACATCCTGGGGCACAA
GCTGGAGTACAACTACAACAGCCACAACGTCTATATCATGGCCGACAAGCAGAAGAACGGCATCAAGGCG
AACTTCAAGATCCGCCACAACATCGAGGACGGCAGCGTGCAGCTCGCCGACCACTACCAGCAGAACACCC
CCATCGGCGACGGCCCCGTGCTGCTGCCCGACAACCACTACCTGAGCACCCAGTCCGCCCTGAGCAAAGA
CCCCAACGAGAAGCGCGATCACATGGTCCTGCTGGAGTTCGTGACCGCCGCCGGGATCACTCTCGGCATG
GACGAGCTGT
