>Addgene plasmid #64100 | MSCV-mir-17-92 | addgene partial sequence | sequence record 142617 | pLXSN5 5'-CCCTTGAACCTCCTCGTTCGACC-3'
TCACTCCTTCTCTAGGCGCCGGAATTAGATCTCTCGAGTTGAGGTGTTAATTCTAATTATCTATTTCAAA
TTTAGCAGGAAAAAAGAGAACATCACCTTGTAAAACTGAAGATTGTGACCAGTCAGAATAATGTCAAAGT
GCTTACAGTGCAGGTAGTGATATGTGCATCTACTGCAGTGAAGGCACTTGTAGCATTATGGTGACAGCTG
CCTCGGGAAGCCAAGTTGGGCTTTAAAGTGCAGGGCCTGCTGATGTTGAGTGCTTTTTGTTCTAAGGTGC
ATCTAGTGCAGATAGTGAAGTAGATTAGCATCTACTGCCCTAAGTGCTCCTTCTGGCATAAGAAGTTATG
TATTCATCCAATAATTCAAGCCAAGCAAGTATATAGGTGTTTTAATAGTTTTTGTTTGCAGTCCTCTGTT
AGTTTTGCATAGTTGCACTACAAGAAGAATGTAGTTGTGCAAATCTATGCAAAACTGATGGTGGCCTGCT
ATTTCCTTCAAATGAATGATTTTTACTAATTTTGTGTACTTTTATTGTGTCGATGTAGAATCTGCCTGGT
CTATCTGATGTGACAGCTTCTGTAGCACTAAAGTGCTTATAGTGCAGGTAGTGTTTAGTTATCTACTGCA
TTATGAGCACTTAAAGTACTGCTAGCTGTAGAACTCCAGCTTCGGCCTGTCGCCCAATCAAACTGTCCTG
TTACTGAACACTGTTCTATGGTTAGTTTTGCAGGTTTGCATCCAGCTGTGTGATATTCTGCTGTGCAAAT
CCATGCAAAACTGACTGTGGTAGTGAAAAGTCTGTAGAAA
